Addgene plasmid #82826: pDONR223_CTNNB1_p.I140T
Purpose: Gateway Donor vector containing CTNNB1, part of the Target Accelerator Plasmid Collection.
Depositing lab: Jesse Boehm & Matthew Meyerson & David Root. Depositing organization: Broad Institute. Publication: High-throughput Phenotyping of Lung Cancer Somatic Mutations. Berger AH, Brooks AN, Wu X, Shrestha Y, Chouinard C, Piccioni F, Bagul M, Kamburov A, Imielinski M, Hogstrom L, Zhu C, Yang X, Pantel S, Sakai R, Watson J, Kaplan N, Campbell JD, Singh S, Root DE, Narayan R, Natoli T, Lahr DL, Tirosh I, Tamayo P, Getz G, Wong B, Doench J, Subramanian A, Golub TR, Meyerson M, Boehm JS. Cancer Cell. 2016 Aug 8;30(2):214-28. doi: 10.1016/j.ccell.2016.06.022. Epub 2016 Jul 28. PubMed 27478040.
Backbone
  Vector backbone: pDONR223
  Backbone manufacturer: Invitrogen
  Vector type: Gateway Entry vector
Growth in bacteria
  Bacterial resistance: Spectinomycin, 50 μg/mL
  Growth temperature: 37°C
  Growth strain: DH5alpha
  Copy number: High Copy
Gene/Insert
  Gene/Insert name: CTNNB1 (alt name: NM_001904)
  Species: H. sapiens (human)
  Mutation: I140T
  Entrez Gene: CTNNB1 (a.k.a. CTNNB, EVR7, MRD19, NEDSDV, armadillo)
  Promoter: None
  Cloning method: Gateway Cloning
  Sequencing primers: 5′ M13pUC-fwd; 3′ M13-Rev
Terms and licenses: Academic/Nonprofit Terms; Industry Terms: Not Available to Industry
Depositor comments: CLOSED (stop codon immediately follows insert)
How to cite: pDONR223_CTNNB1_p.I140T was a gift from Jesse Boehm & Matthew Meyerson & David Root (Addgene plasmid # 82826 ; http://n2t.net/addgene:82826 ; RRID:Addgene_82826)
