[The description below was written by a language model from this plasmid's Addgene catalogue record and pLannotate feature annotations shown in this document.]
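Description:
pDONR223_CTNNB1_p.I140T is a Gateway entry clone built on the Invitrogen pDONR223 backbone, carrying the human CTNNB1 open reading frame (β-catenin, based on reference transcript NM_001904) with the missense substitution I140T. The sequenced plasmid is about 5.1 kb. It is propagated in E. coli from a high-copy ColE1/pUC-type origin and selected with spectinomycin through the aadA (SmR) aminoglycoside adenylyltransferase gene. The annotation also picks up a class 1 integron Pc promoter fragment and a short gentamicin acetyltransferase remnant just upstream of that marker, along with small lacI and lacZα fragments that appear to be backbone remnants.

The β-catenin coding sequence is flanked on each side by an attL-type recombination site in opposing orientation. The automated annotation labels both as attL3, so the exact site identities should be read with caution. These sites allow the ORF to be transferred by LR Clonase recombination into compatible destination vectors. The record lists no promoter for the insert, so the plasmid is a shuttle and archive clone, not an expression construct. The rrnB T1 and T2 terminators upstream of the cassette insulate it from read-through transcription, and a T7 promoter lies downstream of the insert, pointing back toward it. The depositor describes the clone as "closed", meaning a stop codon immediately follows the ORF, so it suits native or N-terminally tagged expression but not C-terminal fusions.

The plasmid belongs to the Target Accelerator Plasmid Collection. The associated publication concerns high-throughput phenotyping of lung cancer somatic mutations, which suggests the clone's use for functional comparison of this β-catenin variant.
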