Features (pLannotate 1.2.2; 12 found; start..end, strand, type, name):
    121..213     +  CDS            lacI (fragment): lac repressor; lacI; The lac repressor binds to the lac operator to inhibit transcription in E. coli. This inhibition can be relieved by adding lactose or isopropyl-β-D-thiogalactopyranoside (IPTG).
    268..295     -  terminator     rrnB T2 terminator: transcription terminator T2 from the E. coli rrnB gene
    427..470     +  terminator     rrnB T1 terminator: Escherichia coli rrnB; transcription terminator T1 from the E. coli rrnB gene
    517..553     -  CDS            lacZα (fragment): LacZα fragment of β-galactosidase; lacZ fragment
    570..665     +  protein_bind   attL3: mutant version of attL; recombination site for the Gateway® LR reaction LR Clonase™
    671..3013    +  CDS            β-catenin (sequence partly withheld): human cadherin-associated protein that also plays a role in the canonical Wnt signaling pathway; Homo sapiens CTNNB1; also known as catenin beta-1
   3021..3116    -  protein_bind   attL3: mutant version of attL; recombination site for the Gateway® LR reaction LR Clonase™
   3135..3153    -  promoter       T7 promoter: promoter for bacteriophage T7 RNA polymerase
   3343..3366    +  promoter       Pc promoter (fragment): intI1 (promoter lies within the coding sequence); class 1 integron promoter
   3542..3598    +  CDS            GmR (fragment): gentamycin acetyltransferase; aacC1; confers resistance to gentamycin
   3605..4396    +  CDS            SmR: aminoglycoside adenylyltransferase (Murphy, 1985); aadA; confers resistance to spectinomycin and streptomycin
   4489..5077    +  rep_origin     ori: high-copy-number ColE1/pMB1/pBR322/pUC origin of replication
>Addgene plasmid #82826 | pDONR223_CTNNB1_p.I140T | addgene full sequence | sequence record 162314 | Addgene NGS result
CTTTCCTGCGTTATCCCCTGATTCTGTGGATAACCGTATTACCGCCTTTGAGTGAGCTGATACCGCTCGC
CGCAGCCGAACGACCGAGCGCAGCGAGTCAGTGAGCGAGGAAGCGGAAGAGCGCCCAATACGCAAACCGC
CTCTCCCCGCGCGTTGGCCGATTCATTAATGCAGCTGGCACGACAGGTTTCCCGACTGGAAAGCGGGCAG
TGAGCGCAACGCAATTAATACGCGTACCGCTAGCCAGGAAGAGTTTGTAGAAACGCAAAAAGGCCATCCG
TCAGGATGGCCTTCTGCTTAGTTTGATGCCTGGCAGTTTATGGCGGGCGTCCTGCCCGCCACCCTCCGGG
CCGTTGCTTCACAACGTTCAAATCCGCTCCCGGCGGATTTGTCCTACTCAGGAGAGCGTTCACCGACAAA
CAACAGATAAAACGAAAGGCCCAGTCTTCCGACTGAGCCTTTCGTTTTATTTGATGCCTGGCAGTTCCCT
ACTCTCGCGTTAACGCTAGCATGGATGTTTTCCCAGTCACGACGTTGTAAAACGACGGCCAGTCTTAAGC
TCGGGCCCCAAATAATGATTTTATTTTGACTGATAGTGACCTGTTCGTTGCAACAAATTGATGAGCAATG
CTTTTTTATAATGCCAACTTTGTACAAAAAAGTTGGCACCATGGCTACTCAAGCTGATTTGATGGAGTTG
GACATGGCCATGGAACCAGACAGAAAAGCGGCTGTTAGTCACTGGCAGCAACAGTCTTACCTGGACTCTG
GAATCCATTCTGGTGCCACTACCACAGCTCCTTCTCTGAGTGGTAAAGGCAATCCTGAGGAAGAGGATGT
GGATACCTCCCAAGTCCTGTATGAGTGGGAACAGGGATTTTCTCAGTCCTTCACTCAAGAACAAGTAGCT
GATATTGATGGACAGTATGCAATGACTCGAGCTCAGAGGGTACGAGCTGCTATGTTCCCTGAGACATTAG
ATGAGGGCATGCAGATCCCATCTACACAGTTTGATGCTGCTCATCCCACTAATGTCCAGCGTTTGGCTGA
ACCATCACAGATGCTGAAACATGCAGTTGTAAACTTGACTAACTATCAAGATGATGCAGAACTTGCC
[1542 nt withheld, positions 1118-2659]
GAGGACAAGCCACAAGATTACAAGAAACGGCTTTCAGTTGAGCTGACCAGCTCTCTCTTCAGAACAGAGC
CAATGGCTTGGAATGAGACTGCTGATCTTGGACTTGATATTGGTGCCCAGGGAGAACCCCTTGGATATCG
CCAGGATGATCCTAGCTATCGTTCTTTTCACTCTGGTGGATATGGCCAGGATGCCTTGGGTATGGACCCC
ATGATGGAACATGAGATGGGTGGCCACCACCCTGGTGCTGACTATCCAGTTGATGGGCTGCCAGATCTGG
GGCATGCCCAGGACCTCATGGATGGGCTGCCTCCAGGTGACAGCAATCAGCTGGCCTGGTTTGATACTGA
CCTGTGATTGCCAACTTTCTTGTACAAAGTTGGCATTATAAGAAAGCATTGCTTATCAATTTGTTGCAAC
GAACAGGTCACTATCAGTCAAAATAAAATCATTATTTGCCATCCAGCTGATATCCCCTATAGTGAGTCGT
ATTACATGGTCATAGCTGTTTCCTGGCAGCTCTGGCCCGTGTCTCAAAATCTCTGATGTTACATTGCACA
AGATAAAAATATATCATCATGCCTCCTCTAGACCAGCCAGGACAGAAATGCCTCGACTTCGCTGCTACCC
AAGGTTGCCGGGTGACGCACACCGTGGAAACGGATGAAGGCACGAACCCAGTGGACATAAGCCTGTTCGG
TTCGTAAGCTGTAATGCAAGTAGCGTATGCGCTCACGCAACTGGTCCAGAACCTTGACCGAACGCAGCGG
TGGTAACGGCGCAGTGGCGGTTTTCATGGCTTGTTATGACTGTTTTTTTGGGGTACAGTCTATGCCTCGG
GCATCCAAGCAGCAAGCGCGTTACGCCGTGGGTCGATGTTTGATGTTATGGAGCAGCAACGATGTTACGC
AGCAGGGCAGTCGCCCTAAAACAAAGTTAAACATTATGAGGGAAGCGGTGATCGCCGAAGTATCGACTCA
ACTATCAGAGGTAGTTGGCGTCATCGAGCGCCATCTCGAACCGACGTTGCTGGCCGTACATTTGTACGGC
TCCGCAGTGGATGGCGGCCTGAAGCCACACAGTGATATTGATTTGCTGGTTACGGTGACCGTAAGGCTTG
ATGAAACAACGCGGCGAGCTTTGATCAACGACCTTTTGGAAACTTCGGCTTCCCCTGGAGAGAGCGAGAT
TCTCCGCGCTGTAGAAGTCACCATTGTTGTGCACGACGACATCATTCCGTGGCGTTATCCAGCTAAGCGC
GAACTGCAATTTGGAGAATGGCAGCGCAATGACATTCTTGCAGGTATCTTCGAGCCAGCCACGATCGACA
TTGATCTGGCTATCTTGCTGACAAAAGCAAGAGAACATAGCGTTGCCTTGGTAGGTCCAGCGGCGGAGGA
ACTCTTTGATCCGGTTCCTGAACAGGATCTATTTGAGGCGCTAAATGAAACCTTAACGCTATGGAACTCG
CCGCCCGACTGGGCTGGCGATGAGCGAAATGTAGTGCTTACGTTGTCCCGCATTTGGTACAGCGCAGTAA
CCGGCAAAATCGCGCCGAAGGATGTCGCTGCCGACTGGGCAATGGAGCGCCTGCCGGCCCAGTATCAGCC
CGTCATACTTGAAGCTAGACAGGCTTATCTTGGACAAGAAGAAGATCGCTTGGCCTCGCGCGCAGATCAG
TTGGAAGAATTTGTCCACTACGTGAAAGGCGAGATCACCAAGGTAGTCGGCAAATAACCCTCGAGCCACC
CATGACCAAAATCCCTTAACGTGAGTTACGCGTCGTTCCACTGAGCGTCAGACCCCGTAGAAAAGATCAA
AGGATCTTCTTGAGATCCTTTTTTTCTGCGCGTAATCTGCTGCTTGCAAACAAAAAAACCACCGCTACCA
GCGGTGGTTTGTTTGCCGGATCAAGAGCTACCAACTCTTTTTCCGAAGGTAACTGGCTTCAGCAGAGCGC
AGATACCAAATACTGTTCTTCTAGTGTAGCCGTAGTTAGGCCACCACTTCAAGAACTCTGTAGCACCGCC
TACATACCTCGCTCTGCTAATCCTGTTACCAGTGGCTGCTGCCAGTGGCGATAAGTCGTGTCTTACCGGG
TTGGACTCAAGACGATAGTTACCGGATAAGGCGCAGCGGTCGGGCTGAACGGGGGGTTCGTGCACACAGC
CCAGCTTGGAGCGAACGACCTACACCGAACTGAGATACCTACAGCGTGAGCTATGAGAAAGCGCCACGCT
TCCCGAAGGGAGAAAGGCGGACAGGTATCCGGTAAGCGGCAGGGTCGGAACAGGAGAGCGCACGAGGGAG
CTTCCAGGGGGAAACGCCTGGTATCTTTATAGTCCTGTCGGGTTTCGCCACCTCTGACTTGAGCGTCGAT
TTTTGTGATGCTCGTCAGGGGGGCGGAGCCTATGGAAAAACGCCAGCAACGCGGCCTTTTTACGGTTCCT
GGCCTTTTGCTGGCCTTTTGCTCACATGTT
