>Addgene plasmid #82826 | pDONR223_CTNNB1_p.I140T | depositor partial sequence | sequence record 157552 | Insert sequence
ATGGCTACTCAAGCTGATTTGATGGAGTTGGACATGGCCATGGAACCAGACAGAAAAGCGGCTGTTAGTC
ACTGGCAGCAACAGTCTTACCTGGACTCTGGAATCCATTCTGGTGCCACTACCACAGCTCCTTCTCTGAG
TGGTAAAGGCAATCCTGAGGAAGAGGATGTGGATACCTCCCAAGTCCTGTATGAGTGGGAACAGGGATTT
TCTCAGTCCTTCACTCAAGAACAAGTAGCTGATATTGATGGACAGTATGCAATGACTCGAGCTCAGAGGG
TACGAGCTGCTATGTTCCCTGAGACATTAGATGAGGGCATGCAGATCCCATCTACACAGTTTGATGCTGC
TCATCCCACTAATGTCCAGCGTTTGGCTGAACCATCACAGATGCTGAAACATGCAGTTGTAAACTTGACT
AACTATCAAGATGATGCAGAACTTGCC
[1542 nt withheld, positions 448-1989]
GAGGACAAGCCACAAGATTACAAGAAACGGCTTTCAGTTGAGCTGACCAGCTCTCTCTTCAGAACAGAGC
CAATGGCTTGGAATGAGACTGCTGATCTTGGACTTGATATTGGTGCCCAGGGAGAACCCCTTGGATATCG
CCAGGATGATCCTAGCTATCGTTCTTTTCACTCTGGTGGATATGGCCAGGATGCCTTGGGTATGGACCCC
ATGATGGAACATGAGATGGGTGGCCACCACCCTGGTGCTGACTATCCAGTTGATGGGCTGCCAGATCTGG
GGCATGCCCAGGACCTCATGGATGGGCTGCCTCCAGGTGACAGCAATCAGCTGGCCTGGTTTGATACTGA
CCTGTAA
